>Addgene plasmid #76642 | CHEK1 gRNA (BRDN0001147255) | addgene full sequence | sequence record 186222 | Addgene Assembled Sequence
CCCGGGTGCAAAGATGGATAAAGTTTTAAACAGAGAGGAATCTTTGCAGCTAATGGACCTTCTAGGTCTT
GAAAGGAGTGGGAATTGGCTCCGGTGCCCGTCAGTGGGCAGAGCGCACATCGCCCACAGTCCCCGAGAAG
TTGGGGGGAGGGGTCGGCAATTGATCCGGTGCCTAGAGAAGGTGGCGCGGGGTAAACTGGGAAAGTGATG
TCGTGTACTGGCTCCGCCTTTTTCCCGAGGGTGGGGGAGAACCGTATATAAGTGCAGTAGTCGCCGTGAA
CGTTCTTTTTCGCAACGGGTTTGCCGCCAGAACACAGGTAAGTGCCGTGTGTGGTTCCCGCGGGCCTGGC
CTCTTTACGGGTTATGGCCCTTGCGTGCCTTGAATTACTTCCACCTGGCTGCAGTACGTGATTCTTGATC
CCGAGCTTCGGGTTGGAAGTGGGTGGGAGAGTTCGAGGCCTTGCGCTTAAGGAGCCCCTTCGCCTCGTGC
TTGAGTTGAGGCCTGGCCTGGGCGCTGGGGCCGCCGCGTGCGAATCTGGTGGCACCTTCGCGCCTGTCTC
GCTGCTTTCGATAAGTCTCTAGCCATTTAAAATTTTTGATGACCTGCTGCGACGCTTTTTTTCTGGCAAG
ATAGTCTTGTAAATGCGGGCCAAGATCTGCACACTGGTATTTCGGTTTTTGGGGCCGCGGGCGGCGACGG
GGCCCGTGCGTCCCAGCGCACATGTTCGGCGAGGCGGGGCCTGCGAGCGCGGCCACCGAGAATCGGACGG
GGGTAGTCTCAAGCTGGCCGGCCTGCTCTGGTGCCTGGCCTCGCGCCGCCGTGTATCGCCCCGCCCTGGG
CGGCAAGGCTGGCCCGGTCGGCACCAGTTGCGTGAGCGGAAAGATGGCCGCTTCCCGGCCCTGCTGCAGG
GAGCTCAAAATGGAGGACGCGGCGCTCGGGAGAGCGGGCGGGTGAGTCACCCACACAAAGGAAAAGGGCC
TTTCCGTCCTCAGCCGTCGCTTCATGTGACTCCACGGAGTACCGGGCGCCGTCCAGGCACCTCGATTAGT
TCTCGAGCTTTTGGAGTACGTCGTCTTTAGGTTGGGGGGAGGGGTTTTATGCGATGGAGTTTCCCCACAC
TGAGTGGGTGGAGACTGAAGTTAGGCCAGCTTGGCACTTGATGTAATTCTCCTTGGAATTTGCCCTTTTT
GAGTTTGGATCTTGGTTCATTCTCAAGCCTCAGACAGTGGTTCAAAGTTTTTTTCTTCCATTTCAGGTGT
CGTGACGTACGGCCACCATGACCGAGTACAAGCCCACGGTGCGCCTCGCCACCCGCGACGACGTCCCCAG
GGCCGTACGCACCCTCGCCGCCGCGTTCGCCGACTACCCCGCCACGCGCCACACCGTCGATCCGGACCGC
CACATCGAGCGGGTCACCGAGCTGCAAGAACTCTTCCTCACGCGCGTCGGGCTCGACATCGGCAAGGTGT
GGGTCGCGGACGACGGCGCCGCCGTGGCGGTCTGGACCACGCCGGAGAGCGTCGAAGCGGGGGCGGTGTT
CGCCGAGATCGGCCCGCGCATGGCCGAGTTGAGCGGTTCCCGGCTGGCCGCGCAGCAACAGATGGAAGGC
CTCCTGGCGCCGCACCGGCCCAAGGAGCCCGCGTGGTTCCTGGCCACCGTCGGAGTCTCGCCCGACCACC
AGGGCAAGGGTCTGGGCAGCGCCGTCGTGCTCCCCGGAGTGGAGGCGGCCGAGCGCGCCGGGGTGCCCGC
CTTCCTGGAGACCTCCGCGCCCCGCAACCTCCCCTTCTACGAGCGGCTCGGCTTCACCGTCACCGCCGAC
GTCGAGGTGCCCGAAGGACCGCGCACCTGGTGCATGACCCGCAAGCCCGGTGCCTGAACGCGTTAAGTCG
ACAATCAACCTCTGGATTACAAAATTTGTGAAAGATTGACTGGTATTCTTAACTATGTTGCTCCTTTTAC
GCTATGTGGATACGCTGCTTTAATGCCTTTGTATCATGCTATTGCTTCCCGTATGGCTTTCATTTTCTCC
TCCTTGTATAAATCCTGGTTGCTGTCTCTTTATGAGGAGTTGTGGCCCGTTGTCAGGCAACGTGGCGTGG
TGTGCACTGTGTTTGCTGACGCAACCCCCACTGGTTGGGGCATTGCCACCACCTGTCAGCTCCTTTCCGG
GACTTTCGCTTTCCCCCTCCCTATTGCCACGGCGGAACTCATCGCCGCCTGCCTTGCCCGCTGCTGGACA
GGGGCTCGGCTGTTGGGCACTGACAATTCCGTGGTGTTGTCGGGGAAATCATCGTCCTTTCCTTGGCTGC
TCGCCTGTGTTGCCACCTGGATTCTGCGCGGGACGTCCTTCTGCTACGTCCCTTCGGCCCTCAATCCAGC
GGACCTTCCTTCCCGCGGCCTGCTGCCGGCTCTGCGGCCTCTTCCGCGTCTTCGCCTTCGCCCTCAGACG
AGTCGGATCTCCCTTTGGGCCGCCTCCCCGCGTCGACTTTAAGACCAATGACTTACAAGGCAGCTGTAGA
TCTTAGCCACTTTTTAAAAGAAAAGGGGGGACTGGAAGGGCTAATTCACTCCCAACGAAGACAAGATCTG
CTTTTTGCTTGTACTGGGTCTCTCTGGTTAGACCAGATCTGAGCCTGGGAGCTCTCTGGCTAACTAGGGA
ACCCACTGCTTAAGCCTCAATAAAGCTTGCCTTGAGTGCTTCAAGTAGTGTGTGCCCGTCTGTTGTGTGA
CTCTGGTAACTAGAGATCCCTCAGACCCTTTTAGTCAGTGTGGAAAATCTCTAGCAGTACGTATAGTAGT
TCATGTCATCTTATTATTCAGTATTTATAACTTGCAAAGAAATGAATATCAGAGAGTGAGAGGAACTTGT
TTATTGCAGCTTATAATGGTTACAAATAAAGCAATAGCATCACAAATTTCACAAATAAAGCATTTTTTTC
ACTGCATTCTAGTTGTGGTTTGTCCAAACTCATCAATGTATCTTATCATGTCTGGCTCTAGCTATCCCGC
CCCTAACTCCGCCCATCCCGCCCCTAACTCCGCCCAGTTCCGCCCATTCTCCGCCCCATGGCTGACTAAT
TTTTTTTATTTATGCAGAGGCCGAGGCCGCCTCGGCCTCTGAGCTATTCCAGAAGTAGTGAGGAGGCTTT
TTTGGAGGCCTAGGGACGTACCCAATTCGCCCTATAGTGAGTCGTATTACGCGCGCTCACTGGCCGTCGT
TTTACAACGTCGTGACTGGGAAAACCCTGGCGTTACCCAACTTAATCGCCTTGCAGCACATCCCCCTTTC
GCCAGCTGGCGTAATAGCGAAGAGGCCCGCACCGATCGCCCTTCCCAACAGTTGCGCAGCCTGAATGGCG
AATGGG
[124 nt withheld, positions 3367-3490]
C
[91 nt withheld, positions 3492-3582]
A
[49 nt withheld, positions 3584-3632]
CCTTTGACGTTGGAGTCCACGTTCTTT
[37 nt withheld, positions 3660-3696]
ACCCTATCTCGGTCTATTCTTTTGATTTATAAGGGATTTTGCCGATTTCGGCCTATTGGTTAAAAAATGA
GCTGATTTAACAAAAATTTAACGCGAATTTTAACAAAATATTAACGCTTACAATTTAGGTGGCACTTTTC
GGGGAAATGTGCGCGGAACCCCTATTTGTTTATTTTTCTAAATACATTCAAATATGTATCCGCTCATGAG
ACAATAACCCTGATAAATGCTTCAATAATATTGAAAAAGGAAGAGTATGAGTATTCAACATTTCCGTGTC
GCCCTTATTCCCTTTTTTGCGGCATTTTGCCTTCCTGTTTTTGCTCACCCAGAAACGCTGGTGAAAGTAA
AAGATGCTGAAGATCAGTTGGGTGCACGAGTGGGTTACATCGAACTGGATCTCAACAGCGGTAAGATCCT
TGAGAGTTTTCGCCCCGAAGAACGTTTTCCAATGATGAGCACTTTTAAAGTTCTGCTATGTGGCGCGGTA
TTATCCCGTATTGACGCCGGGCAAGAGCAACTCGGTCGCCGCATACACTATTCTCAGAATGACTTGGTTG
AGTACTCACCAGTCACAGAAAAGCATCTTACGGATGGCATGACAGTAAGAGAATTATGCAGTGCTGCCAT
AACCATGAGTGATAACACTGCGGCCAACTTACTTCTGACAACGATCGGAGGACCGAAGGAGCTAACCGCT
TTTTTGCACAACATGGGGGATCATGTAACTCGCCTTGATCGTTGGGAACCGGAGCTGAATGAAGCCATAC
CAAACGACGAGCGTGACACCACGATGCCTGTAGCAATGGCAACAACGTTGCGCAAACTATTAACTGGCGA
ACTACTTACTCTAGCTTCCCGGCAACAATTAATAGACTGGATGGAGGCGGATAAAGTTGCAGGACCACTT
CTGCGCTCGGCCCTTCCGGCTGGCTGGTTTATTGCTGATAAATCTGGAGCCGGTGAGCGTGGGTCTCGCG
GTATCATTGCAGCACTGGGGCCAGATGGTAAGCCCTCCCGTATCGTAGTTATCTACACGACGGGGAGTCA
GGCAACTATGGATGAACGAAATAGACAGATCGCTGAGATAGGTGCCTCACTGATTAAGCATTGGTAACTG
TCAGACCAAGTTTACTCATATATACTTTAGATTGATTTAAAACTTCATTTTTAATTTAAAAGGATCTAGG
TGAAGATCCTTTTTGATAATCTCATGACCAAAATCCCTTAACGTGAGTTTTCGTTCCACTGAGCGTCAGA
CCCCGTAGAAAAGATCAAAGGATCTTCTTGAGATCCTTTTTTTCTGCGCGTAATCTGCTGCTTGCAAACA
AAAAAACCACCGCTACCAGCGGTGGTTTGTTTGCCGGATCAAGAGCTACCAACTCTTTTTCCGAAGGTAA
CTGGCTTCAGCAGAGCGCAGATACCAAATACTGTTCTTCTAGTGTAGCCGTAGTTAGGCCACCACTTCAA
GAACTCTGTAGCACCGCCTACATACCTCGCTCTGCTAATCCTGTTACCAGTGGCTGCTGCCAGTGGCGAT
AAGTCGTGTCTTACCGGGTTGGACTCAAGACGATAGTTACCGGATAAGGCGCAGCGGTCGGGCTGAACGG
GGGGTTCGTGCACACAGCCCAGCTTGGAGCGAACGACCTACACCGAACTGAGATACCTACAGCGTGAGCT
ATGAGAAAGCGCCACGCTTCCCGAAGGGAGAAAGGCGGACAGGTATCCGGTAAGCGGCAGGGTCGGAACA
GGAGAGCGCACGAGGGAGCTTCCAGGGGGAAACGCCTGGTATCTTTATAGTCCTGTCGGGTTTCGCCACC
TCTGACTTGAGCGTCGATTTTTGTGATGCTCGTCAGGGGGGCGGAGCCTATGGAAAAACGCCAGCAACGC
GGCCTTTTTACGGTTCCTGGCCTTTTGCTGGCCTTTTGCTCACATGTTCTTTCCTGCGTTATCCCCTGAT
TCTGTGGATAACCGTATTACCGCCTTTGAGTGAGCTGATACCGCTCGCCGCAGCCGAACGACCGAGCGCA
GCGAGTCAGTGAGCGAGGAAGCGGAAGAGCGCCCAATACGCAAACCGCCTCTCCCCGCGCGTTGGCCGAT
TCATTAATGCAGCTGGCACGACAGGTTTCCCGACTGGAAAGCGGGCAGTGAGCGCAACGCAATTAATGTG
AGTTAGCTCACTCATTAGGCACCCCAGGCTTTACACTTTATGCTTCCGGCTCGTATGTTGTGTGGAATTG
TGAGCGGATAACAATTTCACACAGGAAACAGCTATGACCATGATTACGCCAAGCGCGCAATTAACCCTCA
CTAAAGGGAACAAAAGCTGGAGCTGCAAGCTTAATGTAGTCTTATGCAATACTCTTGTAGTCTTGCAACA
TGGTAACGATGAGTTAGCAACATGCCTTACAAGGAGAGAAAAAGCACCGTGCATGCCGATTGGTGGAAGT
AAGGTGGTACGATCGTGCCTTATTAGGAAGGCAACAGACGGGTCTGACATGGATTGGACGAACCACTGAA
TTGCCGCATTGCAGAGATATTGTATTTAAGTGCCTAGCTCGATACATAAACGGGTCTCTCTGGTTAGACC
AGATCTGAGCCTGGGAGCTCTCTGGCTAACTAGGGAACCCACTGCTTAAGCCTCAATAAAGCTTGCCTTG
AGTGCTTCAAGTAGTGTGTGCCCGTCTGTTGTGTGACTCTGGTAACTAGAGATCCCTCAGACCCTTTTAG
TCAGTGTGGAAAATCTCTAGCAGTGGCGCCCGAACAGGGACTTGAAAGCGAAAGGGAAACCAGAGGAGCT
CTCTCGACGCAGGACTCGGCTTGCTGAAGCGCGCACGGCAAGAGGCGAGGGGCGGCGACTGGTGAGTACG
CCAAAAATTTTGACTAGCGGAGGCTAGAAGGAGAGAGATGGGTGCGAGAGCGTCAGTATTAAGCGGGGGA
GAATTAGATCGCGATGGGAAAAAATTCGGTTAAGGCCAGGGGGAAAGAAAAAATATAAATTAAAACATAT
AGTATGGGCAAGCAGGGAGCTAGAACGATTCGCAGTTAATCCTGGCCTGTTAGAAACATCAGAAGGCTGT
AGACAAATACTGGGACAGCTACAACCATCCCTTCAGACAGGATCAGAAGAACTTAGATCATTATATAATA
CAGTAGCAACCCTCTATTGTGTGCATCAAAGGATAGAGATAAAAGACACCAAGGAAGCTTTAGACAAGAT
AGAGGAAGAGCAAAACAAAAGTAAGACCACCGCACAGCAAGCGGCCGCTGATCTTCAGACCTGGAGGAGG
AGATATGAGGGACAATTGGAGAAGTGAATTATATAAATATAAAGTAGTAAAAATTGAACCATTAGGAGTA
GCACCCACCAAGGCAAAGAGAAGAGTGGTGCAGAGAGAAAAAAGAGCAGTGGGAATAGGAGCTTTGTTCC
TTGGGTTCTTGGGAGCAGCAGGAAGCACTATGGGCGCAGCGTCAATGACGCTGACGGTACAGGCCAGACA
ATTATTGTCTGGTATAGTGCAGCAGCAGAACAATTTGCTGAGGGCTATTGAGGCGCAACAGCATCTGTTG
CAACTCACAGTCTGGGGCATCAAGCAGCTCCAGGCAAGAATCCTGGCTGTGGAAAGATACCTAAAGGATC
AACAGCTCCTGGGGATTTGGGGTTGCTCTGGAAAACTCATTTGCACCACTGCTGTGCCTTGGAATGCTAG
TTGGAGTAATAAATCTCTGGAACAGATTTGGAATCACACGACCTGGATGGAGTGGGACAGAGAAATTAAC
AATTACACAAGCTTAATACACTCCTTAATTGAAGAATCGCAAAACCAGCAAGAAAAGAATGAACAAGAAT
TATTGGAATTAGATAAATGGGCAAGTTTGTGGAATTGGTTTAACATAACAAATTGGCTGTGGTATATAAA
ATTATTCATAATGATAGTAGGAGGCTTGGTAGGTTTAAGAATAGTTTTTGCTGTACTTTCTATAGTGAAT
AGAGTTAGGCAGGGATATTCACCATTATCGTTTCAGACCCACCTCCCAACCCCGAGGGGACCCAGAGAGG
GCCTATTTCCCATGATTCCTTCATATTTGCATATACGATACAAGGCTGTTAGAGAGATAATTAGAATTAA
TTTGACTGTAAACACAAAGATATTAGTACAAAATACGTGACGTAGAAAGTAATAATTTCTTGGGTAGTTT
GCAGTTTTAAAATTATGTTTTAAAATGGACTATCATATGCTTACCGTAACTTGAAAGTATTTCGATTTCT
TGGCTTTATATATCTTGTGGAAAGGACGAAACACCGTTTCTGGAGTACTGTAGTGGGTTTTAGAGCTAGA
AATAGCAAGTTAAAATAAGGCTAGTCCGTTATCAACTTGAAAAAGTGGCACCGAGTCGGTGCTTTTTTAA
GCTTGGCGTAACTAGATCTTGAGACAAATGGCAGTATTCATCCACAATTTTAAAAGAAAAGGGGGGATTG
GGGGGTACAGTGCAGGGGAAAGAATAGTAGACATAATAGCAACAGACATACAAACTAAAGAATTACAAAA
ACAAATTACAAAAATTCAAAATTTTCGGGTTTATTACAGGGACAGCAGAGATCCACTTTGGCGCCGGCTC
GAGGGGG
Features (pLannotate 1.2.2; 29 found; start..end, strand, type, name):
     14..80      +  CDS            small t antigen (fragment): SV40 (simian virus 40) small t antigen
    106..317     +  promoter       EF-1α core promoter: core promoter for human elongation factor EF-1α
    318..1256    +  intron         EF-1α intron A: intron upstream of the start codon of human EF-1α
   1278..1877    +  CDS            PuroR (fragment): puromycin N-acetyltransferase; pac from Streptomyces; confers resistance to puromycin
   1893..2481    +  misc_feature   WPRE: woodchuck hepatitis virus posttranscriptional regulatory element
   2532..2551    +  misc_feature   cPPT/CTS (fragment): central polypurine tract and central termination sequence of HIV-1
   2553..2786    +  LTR            3' LTR (ΔU3): self-inactivating 3' long terminal repeat (LTR) from HIV-1
   2864..2985    +  polyA_signal   SV40 poly(A) signal: SV40 polyadenylation signal
   3025..3160    +  rep_origin     SV40 ori: SV40 origin of replication
   3181..3199    -  promoter       T7 promoter: promoter for bacteriophage T7 RNA polymerase
   3207..3362    +  CDS            lacZα (fragment): LacZα fragment of β-galactosidase; lacZ fragment
   3367..3795    +  rep_origin     f1 ori (sequence partly withheld): f1 bacteriophage origin of replication; arrow indicates direction of (+) strand synthesis
   3848..3952    +  promoter       AmpR promoter: bla
   3953..4813    +  CDS            AmpR: β-lactamase; bla; confers resistance to ampicillin, carbenicillin, and related antibiotics
   4984..5572    +  rep_origin     ori: high-copy-number ColE1/pMB1/pBR322/pUC origin of replication
   5755..5847    +  CDS            lacI (fragment): lac repressor; lacI; The lac repressor binds to the lac operator to inhibit transcription in E. coli. This inhibition can be relieved by adding lactose or isopropyl-β-D-thiogalactopyranoside (IPTG).
   5860..5881    +  protein_bind   CAP binding site: CAP binding activates transcription in the presence of cAMP. E. coli catabolite activator protein
   5896..5926    +  promoter       lac promoter: promoter for the E. coli lac operon
   5934..5950    +  protein_bind   lac operator: The lac repressor binds to the lac operator to inhibit transcription in E. coli. This inhibition can be relieved by adding lactose or isopropyl-β-D-thiogalactopyranoside (IPTG). lac repressor encoded by lacI
   5995..6013    +  promoter       T3 promoter: promoter for bacteriophage T3 RNA polymerase
   6041..6267    +  promoter       RSV promoter: Rous sarcoma virus enhancer/promoter
   6268..6448    +  LTR            5' LTR (truncated): truncated 5' long terminal repeat (LTR) from HIV-1
   6495..6620    +  misc_feature   HIV-1 Ψ: packaging signal of human immunodeficiency virus type 1
   6604..6967    +  CDS            HIV-1 gag (fragment): gag protein from human immunodeficiency virus 1; gag
   7113..7346    +  misc_feature   RRE: The Rev response element (RRE) of HIV-1 allows for Rev-dependent mRNA export from the nucleus to the cytoplasm.
   7723..7749    +  CDS            Rev (fragment): human immunodeficiency virus 1 (HIV-1) Rev protein; rev; enhances nuclear export of unspliced and incompletely spliced viral mRNAs
   7753..7993    +  promoter       U6 promoter: RNA polymerase III promoter for human U6 snRNA
   8023..8098    +  misc_RNA       gRNA scaffold: guide RNA scaffold for the Streptococcus pyogenes CRISPR/Cas9 system
   8154..8271    +  misc_feature   cPPT/CTS: central polypurine tract and central termination sequence of HIV-1
