[The description below was written by a language model from this plasmid's Addgene catalogue record and pLannotate feature annotations shown in this document.]
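Description:
CHEK1 gRNA (BRDN0001147255) is a third-generation lentiviral guide RNA plasmid built on the lentiGuide-Puro backbone and designed to target human CHEK1 (also known as CHK1) for CRISPR-Cas9 editing. It is maintained in E. coli as a high-copy plasmid through a ColE1/pUC-type origin with ampicillin resistance (AmpR, β-lactamase). The annotated 8.3 kb sequence also carries an f1 origin, an SV40 origin and poly(A) signal, and remnants of lac and phage-promoter cloning elements in the bacterial backbone.

The viral genome is driven by an RSV promoter fused to a truncated HIV-1 5' LTR, which makes transcription in packaging cells independent of Tat. It is followed by the Ψ packaging signal, a partial gag region, the Rev response element for Rev-dependent nuclear export, and a cPPT/CTS element that aids nuclear import. It ends in a ΔU3 self-inactivating 3' LTR. Within this frame, a human U6 RNA polymerase III promoter expresses the CHEK1-specific spacer joined to the Streptococcus pyogenes gRNA scaffold. A separate cassette uses the EF-1α core promoter with its intron A to express puromycin N-acetyltransferase, with a WPRE downstream to enhance expression, so that transduced mammalian cells can be selected with puromycin.

The plasmid does not encode Cas9, so it must be used with a separate Cas9 vector or in cells that already express Cas9. According to the depositor, the guide was designed against several CHEK1 reference transcripts and belongs to a human kinome gRNA collection associated with work on optimized sgRNA design, making it suited to CHEK1 knockout studies.
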