Addgene plasmid #76642: CHEK1 gRNA (BRDN0001147255)
Purpose: 3rd generation lentiviral gRNA plasmid targeting human CHEK1
Depositing lab: John Doench & David Root. Depositing organization: Broad Institute. Publication: Optimized sgRNA design to maximize activity and minimize off-target effects of CRISPR-Cas9. Doench JG, Fusi N, Sullender M, Hegde M, Vaimberg EW, Donovan KF, Smith I, Tothova Z, Wilen C, Orchard R, Virgin HW, Listgarten J, Root DE. Nat Biotechnol. 2016 Jan 18. doi: 10.1038/nbt.3437. PubMed 26780180.
Backbone
  Vector backbone: lentiGuide-Puro
  Backbone manufacturer: Zhang Lab (Addgene plasmid # 52963)
  Vector type: Mammalian Expression, Lentiviral, CRISPR
  Selectable markers: Puromycin
Growth in bacteria
  Bacterial resistance: Ampicillin, 100 μg/mL
  Growth temperature: 37°C
  Growth strain: DH5alpha
  Copy number: High Copy
Gene/Insert
  Gene/Insert name: CHEK1 (alt names: CHEK1; NM_001114121.2)
  gRNA/shRNA sequence: TTTCTGGAGTACTGTAGTGG
  Species: H. sapiens (human)
  Entrez Gene: CHEK1 (a.k.a. CHK1, OZEMA21)
  Promoter: hU6
  Cloning method: Unknown
  Sequencing primers: 5′ U6-F; 3′ pS2-R
Terms and licenses: Academic/Nonprofit Terms; Industry Terms: Not Available to Industry
Depositor comments: The gRNA was designed to target the following Genbank reference sequence(s): NM_001114121.2,NM_001114122.2,NM_001244846.1,NM_001274.5. Note that this plasmid does NOT contain Cas9. It should be used in conjunction with lentiCas9-Blast (Addgene #52962) or otherwise with cell lines already expressing Cas9. Browse the full kinome gRNA library at http://www.addgene.org/pooled-library/broadgpp-human-kinome/ or visit http://www.broadinstitute.org/rnai/public/ for detailed protocols and information.
How to cite: CHEK1 gRNA (BRDN0001147255) was a gift from John Doench & David Root (Addgene plasmid # 76642 ; http://n2t.net/addgene:76642 ; RRID:Addgene_76642)
