>Addgene plasmid #76642 | CHEK1 gRNA (BRDN0001147255) | depositor partial sequence | sequence record 144102 | Target Sequence
TTTCTGGAGTACTGTAGTGG
