>Addgene plasmid #76642 | CHEK1 gRNA (BRDN0001147255) | addgene partial sequence | sequence record 186221 | hU6-F
TAGAAAGTAATAATTTCTTGGGTAGTTTGCAGTTTTAAAATTATGTTTTAAAATGGACTATCATATGCTT
ACCGTAACTTGAAAGTATTTCGATTTCTTGGCTTTATATATCTTGTGGAAAGGACGAAACACCGTTTCTG
GAGTACTGTAGTGGGTTTTAGAGCTAGAAATAGCAAGTTAAAATAAGGCTAGTCCGTTATCAACTTGAAA
AAGTGGCACCGAGTCGGTGCTTTTTTAAGCTTGGCGTAACTAGATCTTGAGACAAATGGCAGTATTCATC
CACAATTTTAAAAGAAAAGGGGGGATTGGGGGGTACAGTGCAGGGGAAAGAATAGTAGACATAATAGCAA
CAGACATACAAACTAAAGAATTACAAAAACAAATTACAAAAATTCAAAATTTTCGGGTTTATTACAGGGA
CAGCAGAGATCCACTTTGGCGCCGGCTCGAGGGGGCCCGGGTGCAAAGATGGATAAAGTTTTAAACAGAG
AGGAATCTTTGCAGCTAATGGACCTTCTAGGTCTTGAAAGGAGTGGGAATTGGCTCCGGTGCCCGTCAGT
GGGCAGAGCG
